Addgene plasmid #26855: ninaE-stops m3-myc
Depositing lab: Craig Montell. Depositing organization: Johns Hopkins University and School of Medicine. Publication: The SOCS box protein STOPS is required for phototransduction through its effects on phospholipase C. Wang T, Wang X, Xie Q, Montell C. Neuron. 2008 Jan 10. 57(1):56-68. 10.1016/j.neuron.2007.11.020 PubMed 18184564.
Backbone
  Vector backbone: pCNX
  Vector type: Insect Expression
Growth in bacteria
  Bacterial resistance: Ampicillin, 100 μg/mL
  Growth temperature: 37°C
  Growth strain: DH5alpha
  Copy number: High Copy
Gene/Insert
  Gene/Insert name: Slow Termination of Phototransduction (alt names: STOPS; CG31006)
  Species: D. melanogaster (fly)
  Mutation: Amino acids 296-299 (SLRH in wild-type) are mutated to GPGD
  GenBank ID: CG31006
  Entrez Gene: stops (a.k.a. CG15557, CG15558, CG15559, CG31006, Dmel\CG31006, su(rdgB)69)
  Tag / fusion protein: myc (C terminal on insert)
  Cloning method: Restriction Enzyme; 5′ cloning site NotI (unknown if destroyed); 3′ cloning site XbaI (unknown if destroyed)
  Sequencing primers: 5′ n/a
Terms and licenses: Academic/Nonprofit Terms; Industry Terms: Not Available to Industry
Depositor comments: To express the stops cDNA under the control of the ninaE promoter, the cDNA (EST clone GH07253, DGRC) was subcloned between the NotI and XbaI sites of pCNX. To express Myc-tagged wild-type STOPS in flies, the sequence encoding a Myc tag was fused to the 3' end of the wild-type stops cDNA. The wild-type stops cDNAs was subsequently subcloned between the NotI and XbaI sites of pCNX. The pCNX vector was constructed as follows. First, the pNX vector (provided by Dr. J. O'Tousa, University of Notre Dame, Notre Dame, IN) was digested with KpnI and NotI, which liberated a 3 kb ninaE promoter sequence, and this fragment was subsequently introduced between the same sites of pCaspeR4. Second, to provide the signals for polyadenylation and 3' end cleavage of RNAs, a simian virus 40 3' region (0.5 kb) was excised from pCaspeR–heat shock protein 70 promoter (hs) and introduced between the XbaI and XhoI sites of the vector
How to cite: ninaE-stops m3-myc was a gift from Craig Montell (Addgene plasmid # 26855 ; http://n2t.net/addgene:26855 ; RRID:Addgene_26855)
