[The description below was written by a language model from this plasmid's Addgene catalogue record.]
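Description:
ninaE-stops m3-myc is a Drosophila transgene expression plasmid built on pCNX, a derivative of the P-element transformation vector pCaspeR4. According to the depositor notes, pCNX was made by moving a roughly 3 kb ninaE promoter fragment from pNX into the KpnI and NotI sites of pCaspeR4, then adding a roughly 0.5 kb SV40 3' region between XbaI and XhoI to supply polyadenylation and 3' end cleavage signals. In bacteria the plasmid is maintained at high copy under ampicillin selection. No feature table is provided, so the replication origin, the P-element ends and any fly transformation marker inherited from pCaspeR4 are not explicitly documented in the record.

The insert is the cDNA of the D. melanogaster gene stops (Slow Termination of Phototransduction, CG31006), derived from an EST clone and placed between the NotI and XbaI sites, downstream of the ninaE promoter and upstream of the SV40 3' region. ninaE encodes the major fly rhodopsin, so its promoter is generally used to direct expression in photoreceptor cells. The coding sequence carries a C-terminal Myc epitope tag for detecting the protein, and this "m3" variant replaces residues 296-299 (SLRH in wild type) with GPGD. The associated study concerns STOPS as a SOCS box protein required for phototransduction through its effects on phospholipase C. The construct is therefore suited to expressing a tagged mutant STOPS in transgenic flies for comparison with the wild-type protein, although the record does not state which functional motif the substitution is meant to disrupt.
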