>Addgene plasmid #26855 | ninaE-stops m3-myc | addgene partial sequence | sequence record 33098 | 26855 with pCaspeR4-3 (GGAATTCGATATCAAG)
CTACGCAGGTCCTCCTCGGAGATCAGCTTCTGCTCGGATCCACTAGATCTGGGCTCGCCGGGCAAGGAAA
TTGGCGGAAAATCGGGATCGAAATCGGGTGGACAGGCCGCCACGTAGGCCTCTACCGCAGCCTTTTTGGC
CTCCTCCGTATACGCTCCATCGCCGGTGGCCATGAAAGCCGCCAATGCGGCCTTTTCCGGATCCGTGACA
GCCTGCAGGAGCTGCGCTTGATTCTCACTCTCGTCCTCGCTCTCCCCTGCACTGCTGATTGTATCCAGCC
GTCCCATCTCGCTTCCCATCTTGCATTTGGCCGAGGACTTTCCCCTCTGCTGATCCTTGTCCTCCGTGTC
CTGTGCCTCAGGTCCTTCAAGCTCCTCGGTGAGATCGATGTAGCGTTGCAGGCGCTTTGGCAACCTCAAC
GTGTCGATGCCGCTTGGCAGTTGATTGTGCATCCGCATGACGTCGCGGATACAGCAGCGGCATAAATCAC
CTGGACCGGGCACTCCGTAGACCTGCTCTTTGCCGATAATCTTGTCCATTAAAAGGCGGCCATAGCGATC
GAAGAACATTTCCCTTCGGGCAGCGTATAAAAGGGGCTTGAAGGGCATCTCAATCATGACCACATTGCGC
AGCAGAATCTTGAGGCACATGACCAGTTCGAAGCTGTAATTGCGGCCATCCTCGATGAGTTTGTCGAGCA
GCGCTATAATTACGGAGGCGCCTCCGTCTGGCGGCTGCGGTGCGGCGCCGTATCTCAGCAGTATGAGCAG
CAGTTCGGGAGCGTTCGCCTGTAGGGCAATGCGAAGGGGCGAGGACTTGCCGCATGACTCAATGGGGACA
TCAATGAATCTGAGCTGTCGCTCCTGCTCGAAGCGCGGAATCCAGACGGGCAATGTGAGCTGTTCGCGTG
TGGCGTGCTTCA
