>Addgene plasmid #26855 | ninaE-stops m3-myc | addgene partial sequence | sequence record 33099 | 26855 with pCaspeR4-5 (TTGTTAGTGAATTTGC)
GGCGGGAAATAGTTGACGCAGCCAGTAACCAAAACACAGCGGCCGCGGCCAGTCACCAGCGGAACCGGCG
AACCCAGCGCCGCCATCTGGTCATGGACTACATCTTCGAGTGCTTCTTCGACGACACCTTCGAGCAGATC
TCCCGCAACGGACTGCAGGACCGCCAGTCGCGGCGAGATGTCCTCGACCACCTGAGCTCCATCATCAAGG
GCTGCAGCGGCGGCCAGAACTCGCAGACGGATGAGGTGGCCGCCATCGCGGTGACGGCGGCCATGAGGTA
CCACCGAATGGCCAAGGAGCAGAACGGCCAGGTCTGCCTCATGGGCAAGTATCACAACATCCTGTACATC
GGACTGCGCACCTGCTGGGATTGGGGAGTCCGGGACTCGGAGGTGGTCGTCAAGCTGCTGGTGGCCATTT
ACGAGTGCGAGAAGACATATGAGCGCATTTTCCTGGGCGCCCTGTTTGGACCACATGCTCCGCACTTCAT
CGCCGGCTGGCGCAGTGACTTTCAGGATCAGCACGAGAATGTCCGGGCTATGGTTTACTTTCTGAAGCAC
GCCACACGCGAACAGCTCACATTGCCCGTCTGGATTCCGCGCTTCGAGCAGGAGCGACAGCTCAGATTCA
TTGATGTCCCCATTGAGTCATGCGGCAAGTCCTCGCCCCTTCGCATTGCCCTACAGGCGAACGCTCCCGA
ACTGCTGCTCATACTGCTGAGATACGGCGCCGCACCGCAGCCGCCAGACGGAGGCGCCTCCGTAATTATA
GCGCTGCTCGACAAACTCATCGAGGATGGCCGCAATTACAGCTTCGAACTGGTCATGTGCCTCAAGATTC
TGCTGCGCAATGTGGTCATGATTGAGATGCCCCTT
